Addgene plasmid #63498: pFusB3-13
Purpose: Encodes RVD positions 13-15 in TALEN assembly
Depositing lab: Stephen Ekker. Depositing organization: Mayo Foundation for Medical Education and Research. Publication: FusX: A rapid one-step TALE assembly system for genome science. Ma AC, McNulty MS, Tanya PL, Jarryd CM, Martinez-Galvez G, Argue DP, Lee HB, Urban MD, Bullard CE, Blackburn PR, Man TK, Clark KJ, Ekker SC. Hum Gene Ther. 2016 Jun;27(6):451-63. doi: 10.1089/hum.2015.172 PubMed 26854857.
Backbone
  Vector backbone: FusB3
  Backbone size w/o insert (bp): 2991
  Vector type: TALEN
Growth in bacteria
  Bacterial resistance: Spectinomycin, 50 μg/mL
  Growth temperature: 37°C
  Growth strain: DH5alpha
  Copy number: High Copy
Gene/Insert
  Gene/Insert name: NI NG NI (alt name: B3_ATA)
  Species: Synthetic
  Mutation: none
  Cloning method: Restriction Enzyme; 5′ cloning site BsaI (destroyed during cloning); 3′ cloning site BsaI (destroyed during cloning)
  Sequencing primers: 5′ pCR8_F1; 3′ pCR8_R1
Terms and licenses: Academic/Nonprofit Terms; Industry Terms: Not Available to Industry
How to cite: pFusB3-13 was a gift from Stephen Ekker (Addgene plasmid # 63498 ; http://n2t.net/addgene:63498 ; RRID:Addgene_63498)
