[The description below was written by a language model from this plasmid's Addgene catalogue record.]
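Description:
pFusB3-13 is a bacterial library plasmid from the FusX system, a rapid one-step method for assembling TALE repeat arrays used to build TALENs and related programmable DNA-binding proteins. It is built on the FusB3 backbone (about 3 kb without insert), is maintained at high copy number in standard E. coli cloning strains, and is selected with spectinomycin. The origin of replication and any other backbone features are not listed in the record, and no feature table is available. The sequencing primers named in the record suggest a pCR8-type backbone, but this is not stated explicitly.

The insert is a synthetic, pre-assembled trimer of TALE repeats carrying the repeat-variable diresidues NI, NG and NI. Under the standard TALE recognition code these specify adenine, thymine and adenine, which matches the alternative insert name B3_ATA. The trimer occupies RVD positions 13 to 15 of the final array. It was cloned into the backbone through BsaI sites that were destroyed in the process, a typical outcome of Golden Gate-style cloning with type IIS enzymes. The record does not say which enzyme or overhangs release the trimer in the subsequent assembly step.

The plasmid carries no promoter or expression cassette according to the record, so it functions purely as a modular building block. A user would select this member of the B3 library when the target DNA sequence reads ATA at positions 13 to 15. It is then combined with the corresponding trimer plasmids for the other positions and a receiver vector to generate a full-length custom TALE array for genome-editing applications.
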