>Addgene plasmid #63498 | pFusB3-13 | depositor partial sequence | sequence record 105514 | pFUSB3_ATA
AGTCTTAAGCGTCTCATGGCCTGACCCCGGACCAAGTGGTGGCTATCGCCAGCAACATTGGCGGCAAGCA
AGCGCTCGAAACGGTGCAGCGGCTGTTGCCGGTGCTGTGCCAGGACCATGGCCTGACCCCGGACCAAGTG
GTGGCTATCGCCAGCAACGGTGGCGGCAAGCAAGCGCTCGAAACGGTGCAGCGGCTGTTGCCGGTGCTGT
GCCAGGACCATGGCCTGACCCCGGACCAAGTGGTGGCTATCGCCAGCAACATTGGCGGCAAGCAAGCGCT
CGAAACGGTGCAGCGGCTGTTGCCGGTGCTGTGCCAGGACCATGGCCTGACCCCGGACCAAGTGGTGGCT
ATCGAGACGTC
