>Addgene plasmid #63498 | pFusB3-13 | depositor partial sequence | sequence record 105515 | FusB3
CGTCTCATGGCCTGACCCCGGACCAAGTGGTGGCTATCGAGACCGGCGCCGCTACAGGGCGCGTCCCATT
CGCCATTCAGGCTGCGCAACTGTTGGGAAGGGCGATCGGTGCGGGCCTCTTCGCTATTACGCCAGCTGGC
GAAAGGGGGATGTGCTGCAAGGCGATTAAGTTGGGTAACGCCAGGGTTTTCCCAGTCACGACGTTGTAAA
ACGACGGCCAGTGAGCGCGCGTAATACGACTCACTATAGGGCGAATTGGGTACCGGGCCCCCCCTCGAGG
TCCTCCAGCTTTTGTTCCCTTTAGTGAGGGTTAATTGCGCGCTTGGCGTAATCATGGTCATAGCTGTTTC
CTGTGTGAAATTGTTATCCGCTCACAATTCCACACAACATACGAGCCGGAAGCATAAAGTGTAAAGCCTG
GGGTGCCTAATGAGTGAGCTAACTCACATTAATTGCGTTGCGCTCACTGCCCGCTTTCCACCGGTGGTCT
CGCCAGGACCATGGCCTGACCCCGGACCAAGTGGTGGCTATCGAGACGTCTAGACCAGCCAGGACAGAAA
TGCCTCGACTTCGCTGCTACCCAAGGTTGCCGGGTGACGCACACCGTGGAAACGGATGAAGGCACGAACC
CAGTGGACATAAGCCTGTTCGGTTCGTAAGCTGTAATGCAAGTAGCGTATGCGCTCACGCAACTGGTCCA
GAACCTTGACCGAACGCAGCGGTGGTAACGGCGCAGTGGCGGTTTTCATGGCTTGTTATGACTGTTTTTT
TGGGGTACAGTCTATGCCTCGGGCATCCAAGCAGCAAGCGCGTTACGCCGTGGGTCGATGTTTGATGTTA
TGGAGCAGCAACGATGTTACGCAGCAGGGCAGTCGCCCTAAAACAAAGTTAAACATTATGAGGGAAGCGG
TGATCGCCGAAGTATCGACTCAACTATCAGAGGTAGTTGGCGTCATCGAGCGCCATCTCGAACCGACGTT
GCTGGCCGTACATTTGTACGGCTCCGCAGTGGATGGCGGCCTGAAGCCACACAGTGATATTGATTTGCTG
GTTACGGTGACCGTAAGGCTTGATGAAACAACGCGGCGAGCTTTGATCAACGACCTTTTGGAAACTTCGG
CTTCCCCTGGAGAGAGCGAGATTCTCCGCGCTGTAGAAGTCACCATTGTTGTGCACGACGACATCATTCC
GTGGCGTTATCCAGCTAAGCGCGAACTGCAATTTGGAGAATGGCAGCGCAATGACATTCTTGCAGGTATC
TTCGAGCCAGCCACGATCGACATTGATCTGGCTATCTTGCTGACAAAAGCAAGAGAACATAGCGTTGCCT
TGGTAGGTCCAGCGGCGGAGGAACTCTTTGATCCGGTTCCTGAACAGGATCTATTTGAGGCGCTAAATGA
AACCTTAACGCTATGGAACTCGCCGCCCGACTGGGCTGGCGATGAGCGAAATGTAGTGCTTACGTTGTCC
CGCATTTGGTACAGCGCAGTAACCGGCAAAATCGCGCCGAAGGATGTCGCTGCCGACTGGGCAATGGAGC
GCCTGCCGGCCCAGTATCAGCCCGTCATACTTGAAGCTAGACAGGCTTATCTTGGACAAGAAGAAGATCG
CTTGGCCTCGCGCGCAGATCAGTTGGAAGAATTTGTCCACTACGTGAAAGGCGAGATCACCAAGGTAGTC
GGCAAATAACCCTCGAGCCACCCATGACCAAAATCCCTTAACGTGAGTTACGCGTCGTTCCACTGAGCGT
CAGACCCCGTAGAAAAGATCAAAGGATCTTCTTGAGATCCTTTTTTTCTGCGCGTAATCTGCTGCTTGCA
AACAAAAAAACCACCGCTACCAGCGGTGGTTTGTTTGCCGGATCAAGAGCTACCAACTCTTTTTCCGAAG
GTAACTGGCTTCAGCAGAGCGCAGATACCAAATACTGTCCTTCTAGTGTAGCCGTAGTTAGGCCACCACT
TCAAGAACTCTGTAGCACCGCCTACATACCTCGCTCTGCTAATCCTGTTACCAGTGGCTGCTGCCAGTGG
CGATAAGTCGTGTCTTACCGGGTTGGACTCAAGACGATAGTTACCGGATAAGGCGCAGCGGTCGGGCTGA
ACGGGGGGTTCGTGCACACAGCCCAGCTTGGAGCGAACGACCTACACCGAACTGAGATACCTACAGCGTG
AGCATTGAGAAAGCGCCACGCTTCCCGAAGGGAGAAAGGCGGACAGGTATCCGGTAAGCGGCAGGGTCGG
AACAGGAGAGCGCACGAGGGAGCTTCCAGGGGGAAACGCCTGGTATCTTTATAGTCCTGTCGGGTTTCGC
CACCTCTGACTTGAGCGTCGATTTTTGTGATGCTCGTCAGGGGGGCGGAGCCTATGGAAAAACGCCAGCA
ACGCGGCCTTTTTACGGTTCCTGGCCTTTTGCTGGCCTTTTGCTCACATGTTCTTTCCTGCGTTATCCCC
TGATTCTGTGGATAACCGTATTACCGCCTTTGAGTGAGCTGATACCGCTCGCCGCAGCCGAACGACCGAG
CGCAGCGAGTCAGTGAGCGAGGAAGCGGAAGAGCGCCCAATACGCAAACCGCCTCTCCCCGCGCGTTGGC
CGATTCATTAATGCAGCTGGCACGACAGGTTTCCCGACTGGAAAGCGGGCAGTGAGCGCAACGCAATTAA
TACGCGTACCGCTAGCCAGGAAGAGTTTGTAGAAACGCAAAAAGGCCATCCGTCAGGATGGCCTTCTGCT
TAGTTTGATGCCTGGCAGTTTATGGCGGGCGTCCTGCCCGCCACCCTCCGGGCCGTTGCTTCACAACGTT
CAAATCCGCTCCCGGCGGATTTGTCCTACTCAGGAGAGCGTTCACCGACAAACAACAGATAAAACGAAAG
GCCCAGTCTTCCGACTGAGCCTTTCGTTTTATTTGATGCCTGGCAGTTCCCTACTCTCGCGTTAACGCTA
GCATGGATGTTTTCCCAGTCACGACGTTGTAAAACGACGGCCAGTCTTAAG
