>Addgene plasmid #63498 | pFusB3-13 | addgene partial sequence | sequence record 116334 | pCR8_R1 5'-cgaaccgaacaggcttatgt-3'
GGTGTGCGTCACCCGGCAACCTTGGGTAGCAGCGAAGTCGAGGCATTTCTGTCCTGGCTGGTCTAGACGT
CTCGATAGCCACCACTTGGTCCGGGGTCAGGCCATGGTCCTGGCACAGCACCGGCAACAGCCGCTGCACC
GTTTCGAGCGCTTGCTTGCCGCCAATGTTGCTGGCGATAGCCACCACTTGGTCCGGGGTCAGGCCATGGT
CCTGGCACAGCACCGGCAACAGCCGCTGCACCGTTTCGAGCGCTTGCTTGCCGCCACCGTTGCTGGCGAT
AGCCACCACTTGGTCCGGGGTCAGGCCATGGTCCTGGCACAGCACCGGCAACAGCCGCTGCACCGTTTCG
AGCGCTTGCTTGCCGCCAATGTTGCTGGCGATAGCCACCACTTGGTCCGGGGTCAGGCCATGAGACGCTT
AAGACTGGCCGTCGTTTTACAACGTCGTGACTGGGAAAACATCCATGCTAGCGTTAACGCGAGAGTAGGG
AACTGCCAGGCATCAAATAAAACGAAAGGCTCAGTCGGAAGACTGGGCCTTTCGTTTTATCTGTTGTTTG
TCGGTGAACGCTCTCCTGAGTAGGACAAATCCGCCGGGAGCGGATTTGAACGTTGTGAAGCAACGGCCCG
GAGGGTGGCGGGCAGGACGCCCGCCATAAACTGCCAGGCATCAAACTAAGCAGAAGGCCATCCTGACGGA
TGGCCTTTTTGCGTTTCTACAAACTCTTCCTGGCTAGCGGTACGCGTATTAATTGCGTTGCGCTCACTGC
CCGCTTTCCA
